Addgene plasmid #67789: PNCA-GFP
Purpose: Use together with pCMV-intron and VSV-G to package MMLV reporter virus
Depositing lab: Stephen Goff. Depositing organization: Columbia University. Publication: Dynamic instability of genomic methylation patterns in pluripotent stem cells. Ooi SK, Wolf D, Hartung O, Agarwal S, Daley GQ, Goff SP, Bestor TH. Epigenetics Chromatin. 2010 Sep 24;3(1):17. doi: 10.1186/1756-8935-3-17. PubMed 20868487.
Backbone
  Vector backbone: pNCA
  Backbone manufacturer: Addgene Plasmid 17363
  Backbone size w/o insert (bp): 8000
Growth in bacteria
  Bacterial resistance: Ampicillin, 100 μg/mL
  Growth temperature: 37°C
  Growth strain: DH5alpha
  Copy number: Unknown
Gene/Insert
  Gene/Insert name: MMLV-LTR-GFP
  Cloning method: Restriction Enzyme; 5′ cloning site BamHI (not destroyed); 3′ cloning site XhoI (not destroyed)
  Sequencing primers: 5′ Amp-R (ATAATACCGCGCCACATAGC)
Terms and licenses: Academic/Nonprofit Terms; Industry Terms: Not Available to Industry
How to cite: PNCA-GFP was a gift from Stephen Goff (Addgene plasmid # 67789 ; http://n2t.net/addgene:67789 ; RRID:Addgene_67789)
