[The description below was written by a language model from this plasmid's Addgene catalogue record.]
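Description:
PNCA-GFP is a Moloney murine leukemia virus (MMLV) reporter vector built on the pNCA backbone, listed at about 8 kb without the insert. It is propagated in E. coli under ampicillin selection. The record gives no information on the bacterial origin of replication, and the copy number is listed as unknown. No feature table accompanies the entry, so the exact arrangement of elements within the plasmid cannot be confirmed from what is recorded.

The insert is named MMLV-LTR-GFP and was cloned by restriction digestion between BamHI and XhoI sites, both of which remain intact. The name suggests a green fluorescent protein reporter placed in the context of the MMLV long terminal repeat. In a simple retroviral vector the LTR supplies the promoter and enhancer activity for transcription, as well as the sequences needed for reverse transcription and integration. The record does not state whether an additional internal promoter is present, which GFP variant is used, or which viral sequences are retained.

The stated purpose is to package an MMLV reporter virus by using the plasmid together with pCMV-intron and a VSV-G expression construct. In this kind of three-plasmid arrangement, PNCA-GFP acts as the transfer genome that is packaged into particles. The partner plasmids supply the viral proteins in trans, and the VSV-G envelope glycoprotein pseudotypes the virions to give broad host-cell tropism. Infected cells that integrate and express the provirus can be scored by GFP fluorescence. The associated publication concerns genomic methylation patterns in pluripotent stem cells, but the record does not describe how the reporter was used in that work.
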