>Addgene plasmid #67789 | PNCA-GFP | addgene partial sequence | sequence record 121747 | GFPGenotRW 5'-AGTCGATGCCCTTCAGCTCGAT-3'
GAACTTCACCTCGGCGCGGGTCTTGTAGTTGCCGTCGTCCTTGAAGAAGATGGTGCGCTCCTGGACGTAG
CCTTCGGGCATGGCGGACTTGAAGAAGTCGTGCTGCTTCATGTGGTCGGGGTAGCGGGCGAAGCACTGCA
CGCCGTAGGTCAAGGTGGTCACGAGGGTGGGCCAGGGCACGGGCAGCTTGCCGGTGGTGCAGATGAACTT
CAGGGTCAGCTTGCCGTAGGTGGCATCGCCCTCGCCCTCGCCGGACACGCTGAACTTGTGGCCGTTTACG
TCGCCGTCCAGCTCGACCAGGATGGGCACCACCCCGGTGAACAGCTCCTCGCCCTTGCTCACCATGGATC
CATGCATATTCTCAGACAAATACAGAAACACAGTCAGACAGAGACAACACAGAACGATGCTGCAGCAGAC
AAGACGCGCGGCGCGGCTTCGGTCCCAAACCGAAAGCAAAAATTCAGACGGAGGCGGGAACTGTTTTAGG
TTCTCGTCTCCTACCAGAACCACATATCCCTCCTCTAAGGGGGGTGCACCAAAGAGTCCAAAACGATCGG
GATTTTTGGACTCAGGTCGGGCCACAAAAACGGCCCCCGAAGTCCCTGGGACGTCTCCCAGGGTTGCGGC
CGGGTGTTCCGAACTCGTCAGTTCCACCACGGGTCCGCCAGATACAGAGCTAGTTAGCTAACTAGTACCG
ACGCAGGCGCATAAA
