>Addgene plasmid #67789 | PNCA-GFP | addgene partial sequence | sequence record 207189 | Addgene Partial NGS Result
AGTCGATGCCCTTCAGCTCGATGCGGTTCACCAGGGTGTCGCCCTCGAACTTCACCTCGGCGCGGGTCTT
GTAGTTGCCGTCGTCCTTGAAGAAGATGGTGCGCTCCTGGACGTAGCCTTCGGGCATGGCGGACTTGAAG
AAGTCGTGCTGCTTCATGTGGTCGGGGTAGCGGGCGAAGCACTGCACGCCGTAGGTCAAGGTGGTCACGA
GGGTGGGCCAGGGCACGGGCAGCTTGCCGGTGGTGCAGATGAACTTCAGGGTCAGCTTGCCGTAGGTGGC
ATCGCCCTCGCCCTCGCCGGACACGCTGAACTTGTGGCCGTTTACGTCGCCGTCCAGCTCGACCAGGATG
GGCACCACCCCGGTGAACAGCTCCTCGCCCTTGCTCACCATGGATCCATGCATATTCTCAGACAAATACA
GAAACACAGTCAGACAGAGACAACACAGAACGATGCTGCAGCAGACAAGACGCGCGGCGCGGCTTCGGTC
CCAAACCGAAAGCAAAAATTCAGACGGAGGCGGGAACTGTTTTAGGTTCTCGTCTCCTACCAGAACCACA
TATCCCTCCTCTAAGGGGGGTGCACCAAAGAGTCCAAAACGATCGGGATTTTTGGACTCAGGTCGGGCCA
CAAAAACGGCCCCCGAAGTCCCTGGGACGTCTCCCAGGGTTGCGGCCGGGTGTTCCGAACTCGTCAGTTC
CACCACGGGTCCGCCAGATACAGAGCTAGTTAGCTAACTAGTACCGACGCAGGCGCATAAAATCAGTCAT
AGACACTAGACAATCGGACAGACACAGATAAGTTGCTGGCCAGCTTACCTCCCGGTGGTGGGTCGGTGGT
CCCTGGGCAGGGGTCTCCCGATCCCGGACGAGCCCCCAAATGAAAGACCCCCGCTGACGGGTAGTCAATC
ACTCAGAGGAGACCCTCCCAAGGAACAGCGAGACCACAAGTCGGATGCAACTGCAAGAGGGTTTATTGGA
TACACGGGTACCCGGGCGACTCAGTCAATCGGAGGACTGGCGCGCCGAGTGAGGGGTTGTGGGCTCTTTT
ATTGAGCTCGGGGAGCAGAAGCGCGCGAACAGAAGCGAGAAGCGAACTGATTGGTTAGTTCAAATAAGGC
ACAGGGTCATTTCAGGTCCTTGGGGCACCCTGGAAACATCTGATGGTTCTCTAGAAACTGCTGAGGGCTG
GACCGCATCTGGGGACCATCTGTTCTTGGCCCTGAGCCGGGGCAGGAACTGCTTACCACAGATATCCTGT
TTGGCCCATATTCAGCTGTTCCATCTGTTCTTGGCCCTGAGCCGGGGCAGGAACTGCTTACCACAGATAT
CCTGTTTGGCCCATATTCAGCTGTTCCATCTGTTCCTGACCTTGATCTGAACTTCTCTATTCTCAGTTAT
GTATTTTTCCATGCCTTGCAAAATGGCGTTACTTAAGCTAGCTTGCCAAACCTACAGGTGGGGTCTTTCA
TTCCCCCCTTTTTCTGGAGACTAAATAAAATCTTTTATTTTATCTATGGCTCGTACTCTATAGGCTTCAG
CTGGTGATATTGTTGAGTCAAAACTAGAGCCTGGACCACTGATATCCTGTCTTTAACAAATTGGACTAAT
CGATGATAAGCTGTCAAACATGAGAATTCTTGAAGACGAAAGGGCCTCGTGATACGCCTATTTTTATAGG
TTAATGTCATGATAATAATGGTTTCTTAGACGTCAGGTGGCACTTTTCGGGGAAATGTGCGCGGAACCCC
TATTTGTTTATTTTTCTAAATACATTCAAATATGTATCCGCTCATGAGACAATAACCCTGATAAATGCTT
CAATAATATTGAAAAAGGAAGAGTATGAGTATTCAACATTTCCGTGTCGCCCTTATTCCCTTTTTTGCGG
CATTTTGCCTTCCTGTTTTTGCTCACCCAGAAACGCTGGTGAAAGTAAAAGATGCTGAAGATCAGTTGGG
TGCACGAGTGGGTTACATCGAACTGGATCTCAACAGCGGTAAGATCCTTGAGAGTTTTCGCCCCGAAGAA
CGTTTTCCAATGATGAGCACTTTTAAAGTTCTGCTATGTGGCGCGGTATTATCCCGTGTTGACGCCGGGC
AAGAGCAACTCGGTCGCCGCATACACTATTCTCAGAATGACTTGGTTGAGTACTCACCAGTCACAGAAAA
GCATCTTACGGATGGCATGACAGTAAGAGAATTATGCAGTGCTGCCATAACCATGAGTGATAACACTGCG
GCCAACTTACTTCTGACAACGATCGGAGGACCGAAGGAGCTAACCGCTTTTTTGCACAACATGGGGGATC
ATGTAACTCGCCTTGATCGTTGGGAACCGGAGCTGAATGAAGCCATACCAAACGACGAGCGTGACACCAC
GATGCCTGCAGCAATGGCAACAACGTTGCGCAAACTATTAACTGGCGAACTACTTACTCTAGCTTCCCGG
CAACAATTAATAGACTGGATGGAGGCGGATAAAGTTGCAGGACCACTTCTGCGCTCGGCCCTTCCGGCTG
GCTGGTTTATTGCTGATAAATCTGGAGCCGGTGAGCGTGGGTCTCGCGGTATCATTGCAGCACTGGGGCC
AGATGGTAAGCCCTCCCGTATCGTAGTTATCTACACGACGGGGAGTCAGGCAACTATGGATGAACGAAAT
AGACAGATCGCTGAGATAGGTGCCTCACTGATTAAGCATTGGTAACTGTCAGACCAAGTTTACTCATATA
TACTTTAGATTGATTTAAAACTTCATTTTTAATTTAAAAGGATCTAGGTGAAGATCCTTTTTGATAATCT
CATGACCAAAATCCCTTAACGTGAGTTTTCGTTCCACTGAGCGTCAGACCCCGTAGAAAAGATCAAAGGA
TCTTCTTGAGATCCTTTTTTTCTGCGCGTAATCTGCTGCTTGCAAACAAAAAAACCACCGCTACCAGCGG
TGGTTTGTTTGCCGGATCAAGAGCTACCAACTCTTTTTCCGAAGGTAACTGGCTTCAGCAGAGCGCAGAT
ACCAAATACTGTCCTTCTAGTGTAGCCGTAGTTAGGCCACCACTTCAAGAACTCTGTAGCACCGCCTACA
TACCTCGCTCTGCTAATCCTGTTACCAGTGGCTGCTGCCAGTGGCGATAAGTCGTGTCTTACCGGGTTGG
ACTCAAGACGATAGTTACCGGATAAGGCGCAGCGGTCGGGCTGAACGGGGGGTTCGTGCACACAGCCCAG
CTTGGAGCGAACGACCTACACCGAACTGAGATACCTACAGCGTGAGCTATGAGAAAGCGCCACGCTTCCC
GAAGGGAGAAAGGCGGACAGGTATCCGGTAAGCGGCAGGGTCGGAACAGGAGAGCGCACGAGGGAGCTTC
CAGGGGGAAACGCCTGGTATCTTTATAGTCCTGTCGGGTTTCGCCACCTCTGACTTGAGCGTCGATTTTT
GTGATGCTCGTCAGGGGGGCGGAGCCTATGGAAAAACGCCAGCAACGCGGCCTTTTTACGGTTCCTGGCC
TTTTGCTGGCCTTTTGCTCACATGTTCTTTCCTGCGTTATCCCCTGATTCTGTGGATAACCGTATTACCG
CCTTTGAGTGAGCTGATACCGCTCGCCGCAGCCGAACGACCGAGCGCAGCGAGTCAGTGAGCGAGGAAGC
GGAAGAGCGCCTGATGCGGTATTTTCTCCTTACGCATCTGTGCGGTATTTCACACCGCATATGAAAGACC
CCCGCTGACGGGTAGTCAATCACTCAGAGGAGACCCTCCCAAGGAACAGCGAGACCACAAGTCGGATGCA
ACTGCAAGAGGGTTTATTGGATACACGGGTACCCGGGCGACTCAGTCAATCGGAGGACTGGCGCGCCGAG
TGAGGGGTTGTGGGCTCTTTTATTGAGCTCGGGGAGCAGAAGCGCGCGAACAGAAGCGAGAAGCGAACTG
ATTGGTTAGTTCAAATAAGGCACAGGGTCATTTCAGGTCCTTGGGGCACCCTGGAAACATCTGATGGTTC
TCTAGAAACTGCTGAGGGCTGGACCGCATCTGGGGACCATCTGTTCTTGGCCCTGAGCCGGGGCAGGAAC
TGCTTACCACAGATATCCTGTTTGGCCCATATTCAGCTGTTCCATCTGTTCTTGGCCCTGAGCCGGGGCA
GGAACTGCTTACCACAGATATCCTGTTTGGCCCATATTCAGCTGTTCCATCTGTTCCTGACCTTGATCTG
AACTTCTCTATTCTCAGTTATGTATTTTTCCATGCCTTGCAAAATGGCGTTACTTAAGCTTGGATTGAGA
AAGAGTGAGTGATGGTGTGTGGAGGAGTATAAAGCCTCGACTTGCCAAACCTACAGGTGGGGTCTTTCAT
TCCCCCCTTTTTCTGGAGACTAAATAAAATCTTTTATTTTATCTATGGCTCGTACTCTATAGGCTTCAGC
TGGTGATATTGTTGAGTCAAAACTAGAGCCTGGACCACTGATATCCTGTCTTTAACAAATTGGACTAATC
GATTAAGAATGCAGGGTCCGAAGAGCAAAATCATTAGGAGTACAATGAGGGGTCCCATAATGGTAGATAT
CAAGGTGGTAAACCAAGGGGATCTGTTAAACAGTCCCTCAAACCATCCTTGAGTTGACTCAAACAGTTTC
TGTCTCTGATTAAGCCTCTCTCTCAATTTGGCCATGCTGTCTCTCACTAGTCCTGTGTGGTCCGCATAGA
AGCAACATTCTTCTTTTAGAGCAGCACACAGCCCTCCTTCTTTTAGAAATAACAAGTCTAGGCCCCTTCG
ATTCTGTAGGACAACTTCAGACAGGGAAGTGAGAGACTTTTCTAGGTTAGAGATTGATTTTTCAACCTCC
CTGAGATCATCCTGTACTGCGGCTTGGAGCTGCTGGAATTGCTGAGTGGCCATTAGAGCAGTAGTCCCTG
TTCCTATTCCAGCGGCAATTCCCCCCATGCTCGAGGCATGCCCATGGGCGGCCGCGTCGACCAATTGAAG
CTTTTACTTGTACAGCTCGTCCATGCCGAGAGTGATCCCGGCGGCGGTCACGAACTCCAGCAGGACCATG
TGATCGCGCTTCTCGTTGGGGTCTTTGCTCAGGGCGGACTGGGTGCTCAGGTAGTGGTTGTCGGGCAGCA
GCACGGGGCCGTCGCCGATGGGGGTGTTCTGCTGGTAGTGGTCGGCGAGCTGCACGCTGCCGTCCTCGAT
GTTGTGGCGGGTCTTGAAGTTCACCTTGATGCCGTTCTTCTGCTTGTCGGCGGTGATATAGACCTTGTGG
CTGTTGTAGTTGTACTCCAGCTTGTGCCCCAGGATGTTGCCGTCCTCCTTGAAGTCGATGCCCTTCAGCT
CGATGCGGTTCACCAGGGTGTCGCCCTCGAACTTCACCTCGGCGCGGGTCTTGTAGTTGCCGTCGTCCTT
GAAGAAGATGGTGCGCTCCTGGACGTAGCCTTCGGGCATGGCGGACTTGAAGAAGTCGTGCTGCTTCATG
TGGTCGGGGTAGCGGGCGAAGCACTGCACGCCGTAGGTCAAGGTGGTCACGAGGGTGGGCCAGGGCACGG
GCAGCTTGCCGGTGGTGCAGATGAACTTCAGGGTCAGCTTGCCGTAGGTGGCATCGCCCTCGCCCTCGCC
GGACACGCTGAACTTGTGGCCGTTTACGTCGCCGTCCAGCTCGACCAGGATGGGCACCACCCCGGTGAAC
AGCTCCTCGCCCTTGCTCACCATGGATCCATGCATATTCTCAGACAAATACAGAAACACAGTCAGACAGA
GACAACACAGAACGATGCTGCAGCAGACAAGACGCGCGGCGCGGCTTCGGTCCCAAACCGAAAGCAAAAA
TTCAGACGGAGGCGGGAACTGTTTTAGGTTCTCGTCTCCTACCAGAACCACATATCCCTCCTCTAAGGGG
GGTGCACCAAAGAGTCCAAAACGATCGGGATTTTTGGACTCAGGTCGGGCCACAAAAACGGCCCCCGAAG
TCCCTGGGACGTCTCCCAGGGTTGCGGCCGGGGGTTCCGAACTCGTCAGTTCCACCACGGGTCCGCCAGA
TACAGAGCTAGTTAGCTAACTA
